Addgene plasmid #110634: pMXs_FLAG-SFXN1
Purpose: Retroviral expression of Flag-SFXN1 in mammalian cells
Depositing lab: David Sabatini. Depositing organization: Whitehead Institute for Biomedical Research. Publication: SFXN1 is a mitochondrial serine transporter required for one-carbon metabolism. Kory N, Wyant GA, Prakash G, Uit de Bos J, Bottanelli F, Pacold ME, Chan SH, Lewis CA, Wang T, Keys HR, Guo YE, Sabatini DM. Science. 2018 Nov 16;362(6416). pii: 362/6416/eaat9528. doi: 10.1126/science.aat9528. PubMed 30442778.
Backbone
  Vector backbone: pMXs-IRES-Blasticidin
  Backbone manufacturer: Cell Biolabs, Inc.
  Backbone size w/o insert (bp): 5600
  Vector type: Mammalian Expression, Retroviral
  Selectable markers: Blasticidin
Growth in bacteria
  Bacterial resistance: Ampicillin, 100 μg/mL
  Growth temperature: 30°C
  Growth strain: NEB Stable
  Copy number: High Copy
Gene/Insert
  Gene/Insert name: SFXN1
  Species: H. sapiens (human)
  Insert size (bp): 1071
  Mutation: codon-optimized cDNA (no amino acid mutations)
  Entrez Gene: SFXN1 (a.k.a. SLC56A1, TCC)
  Tag / fusion protein: FLAG (N terminal on insert)
  Cloning method: Restriction Enzyme; 5′ cloning site BamHI - FLAG tag - EcoRI - gene (unknown if destroyed); 3′ cloning site NotI (unknown if destroyed)
  Sequencing primers: 5′ GTGGACCATCCTCTAG; 3′ GACGGCAATATGGTG
Terms and licenses: Academic/Nonprofit Terms; Industry Terms: Not Available to Industry
How to cite: pMXs_FLAG-SFXN1 was a gift from David Sabatini (Addgene plasmid # 110634 ; http://n2t.net/addgene:110634 ; RRID:Addgene_110634)
