[The description below was written by a language model from this plasmid's Addgene catalogue record and pLannotate feature annotations shown in this document.]
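Description:
pMXs_FLAG-SFXN1 is a Moloney murine leukemia virus-based retroviral expression vector built on the pMXs-IRES-Blasticidin backbone, designed to deliver N-terminally FLAG-tagged human SFXN1 into mammalian cells. In bacteria it is maintained through a high-copy ColE1/pUC-type origin and selected with ampicillin via the β-lactamase gene and its promoter.

The viral portion is framed by MMLV long terminal repeats. Downstream of the 5′ LTR lie the packaging signal (Ψ), a truncated gag sequence lacking its start codon, and a pol-derived region carrying a splice acceptor; together these allow the transcript to be packaged into virions when viral proteins are supplied in trans by a packaging system. No separate internal promoter is annotated, so expression is presumably driven from the 5′ LTR. The insert is a codon-optimized SFXN1 cDNA with no amino acid changes, preceded by a FLAG epitope placed between the BamHI and EcoRI cloning sites, with NotI at the 3′ end. A short stretch between the tag and the gene is annotated as a fluorescent-protein fragment, but at under 30 nucleotides this most likely reflects a chance match to linker sequence rather than a functional reporter. An EMCV IRES follows the SFXN1 coding sequence and directs translation of blasticidin S deaminase from the same transcript, so blasticidin selection enriches for cells that also express the tagged protein.

SFXN1 is a mitochondrial serine transporter involved in one-carbon metabolism. The construct is suited to generating stably transduced cell lines in which the protein can be detected, localized or immunopurified through its FLAG tag, or re-expressed in SFXN1-deficient cells.
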