Features (pLannotate 1.2.2; 16 found; start..end, strand, type, name):
     58..651     +  LTR            LTR: long terminal repeat from Moloney murine leukemia virus
    714..913     +  misc_feature   MMLV Ψ: packaging signal of Moloney murine leukemia virus (MMLV)
    965..1053    +  misc_feature   MESV Ψ (fragment): packaging signal of murine embryonic stem cell virus
   1130..1546    +  CDS            gag (truncated): truncated Moloney murine leukemia virus (MMLV) gag gene lacking the start codon
   1556..1930    +  misc_feature   pol region: Moloney murine leukemia virus (MMLV) pol region containing the splice acceptor site
   2013..2033    +  CDS            FLAG (fragment): FLAG® epitope tag, followed by an enterokinase cleavage site
   2034..2061    +  CDS            TDsmURFP (fragment): monomeric tandem dimer of a small ultra-red fluorescent protein derived from a cyanobacterial phycobiliprotein (Rodriguez et al., 2016)
   2067..3032    +  CDS            SFXN1: SFXN1_HUMAN - Experimental evidence at protein level: Swiss-Prot protein existence level 1. Mitochondrial serine transporter that mediates transport of serine into mitochondria, an important step of the one-carbon metabolism pathway (PubMed:30442778). Mitochondrial serine is converted to glycine and formate, which then exits to the cytosol where it is used to generate the charged folates that serve as one-carbon donors (PubMed:30442778). Transports both D-serine and L-serine (PubMed:30442778). Also able to transport other amino-acids, such as alanine (PubMed:30442778). May be indirectly involv
   3154..3616    +  misc_feature   IRES: internal ribosome entry site (IRES) of the encephalomyocarditis virus (EMCV)
   3636..4025    +  CDS            BSD: blasticidin S deaminase; Aspergillus terreus BSD; confers resistance to blasticidin
   4074..4195    +  LTR            3' LTR (ΔU3) (fragment): self-inactivating 3' long terminal repeat (LTR) from Moloney murine leukemia virus
   4196..4665    +  LTR            LTR: long terminal repeat from Moloney murine leukemia virus
   4731..4783    -  CDS            lacI (fragment): lac repressor; lacI; The lac repressor binds to the lac operator to inhibit transcription in E. coli. This inhibition can be relieved by adding lactose or isopropyl-β-D-thiogalactopyranoside (IPTG).
   4966..5554    -  rep_origin     ori: high-copy-number ColE1/pMB1/pBR322/pUC origin of replication
   5718..6578    -  CDS            AmpR: β-lactamase; bla; confers resistance to ampicillin, carbenicillin, and related antibiotics
   6579..28      -  promoter       AmpR promoter (across the origin): bla
>Addgene plasmid #110634 | pMXs_FLAG-SFXN1 | addgene full sequence | sequence record 212925 | Addgene NGS Result
AGAAAAATAAACAAATAGGGGTTCCGCGCACATTTCCCCGAAAAGTGCCACCTGCATAATGAAAGACCCC
ACCTGTAGGTTTGGCAAGCTAGCTTAAGTAACGCCATTTTGCAAGGCATGGAAAAATACATAACTGAGAA
TAGAAAAGTTCAGATCAAGGTCAGGAACAGATGGAACAGCTGAATATGGGCCAAACAGGATATCTGTGGT
AAGCAGTTCCTGCCCCGGCTCAGGGCCAAGAACAGATGGAACAGCTGAATATGGGCCAAACAGGATATCT
GTGGTAAGCAGTTCCTGCCCCGGCTCAGGGCCAAGAACAGATGGTCCCCAGATGCGGTCCAGCCCTCAGC
AGTTTCTAGAGAACCATCAGATGTTTCCAGGGTGCCCCAAGGACCTGAAATGACCCTGTGCCTTATTTGA
ACTAACCAATCAGTTCGCTTCTCGCTTCTGTTCGCGCGCTTCTGCTCCCCGAGCTCAATAAAAGAGCCCA
CAACCCCTCACTCGGCGCGCCAGTCCTCCGATTGACTGAGTCGCCCGGGTACCCGTGTATCCAATAAACC
CTCTTGCAGTTGCATCCGACTTGTGGTCTCGCTGTTCCTTGGGAGGGTCTCCTCTGAGTGATTGACTACC
CGTCAGCGGGGGTCTTTCATTTGGGGGCTCGTCCGGGATCGGGAGACCCCTGCCCAGGGACCACCGACCC
ACCACCGGGAGGTAAGCTGGCCAGCAACTTATCTGTGTCTGTCCGATTGTCTAGTGTCTATGACTGATTT
TATGCGCCTGCGTCGGTACTAGTTAGCTAACTAGCTCTGTATCTGGCGGACCCGTGGTGGAACTGACGAG
TTCGGAACACCCGGCCGCAACCCTGGGAGACGTCCCAGGGACTTCGGGGGCCGTTTTTGTGGCCCGACCT
GAGTCCAAAAATCCCGATCGTTTTGGACTCTTTGGTGCACCCCCCTAATAGGAGGGATATGTGGTTCTGG
TAGGAGACGAGAACCTAAAACAGTTCCCGCCTCCGTCTGAATTTTTGCTTTCGGTTTGGGACCGAAGCCG
CGCCGCGCGTCTTGTCTGCTGCAGCATCGTTCTGTGTTGTCTCTGTCTGACTGTGTTTCTGTATTTGTCT
GAAAATTAGGGCCAGACTGTTACCACTCCCTTAAGTTTGACCTTAGGTCACTGGAAAGATGTCGAGCGGA
TCGCTCACAACCAGTCGGTAGATGTCAAGAAGAGACGTTGGGTTACCTTCTGCTCTGCAGAATGGCCAAC
CTTTAACGTCGGATGGCCGCGAGACGGCACCTTTAACCGAGACCTCATCACCCAGGTTAAGATCAAGGTC
TTTTCACCTGGCCCGCATGGACACCCAGACCAGGTCCCCTACATCGTGACCTGGGAAGCCTTGGCTTTTG
ACCCCCCTCCCTGGGTCAAGCCCTTTGTACACCCTAAGCCTCCGCCTCCTCTTCCTCCATCCGCCCCGTC
TCTCCCCCTTGAACCTCCTCGTTCGACCCCGCCTCGATCCTCCCTTTATCCAGCCCTCACTCCTTCTCTA
GGCGCCCCCATATGGCCATATGAGATCTTATATGGGGCACCCCCGCCCCTTGTAAACTTCCCTGACCCTG
ACATGACAAGAGTTACTAACAGCCCCTCTCTCCAAGCTCACTTACAGGCTCTCTACTTAGTCCAGCACGA
AGTCTGGAGACCTCTGGCGGCAGCCTACCAAGAACAACTGGACCGACCGGTGGTACCTCACCCTTACCGA
GTCGGCGACACAGTGTGGGTCCGCCGACACCAGACTAAGAACCTAGAACCTCGCTGGAAAGGACCTTACA
CAGTCCTGCTGACCACCCCCACCGCCCTCAAAGTAGACGGCATCGCAGCTTGGATACACGCCGCCCACGT
GAAGGCTGCCGACCCCGGGGGTGGACCATCCTCTAGACTGCCGGATCTAGCTAGTTAATTAAGGATCCGC
CACCATGGACTACAAGGACCACGACGGTGACTACAAGGACCACGACATCGACTACAAGGACGACGACGAC
AAGGGGCATGGCACCGGCAGCACCGGCAGCGAATTCATGAGCGGTGAACTGCCTCCAAACATAAATATTA
AGGAACCACGATGGGATCAATCTACGTTCATCGGAAGGGCTAACCATTTCTTTACAGTGACAGACCCGAG
GAATATTTTGTTGACCAACGAGCAATTGGAGTCTGCAAGGAAAATCGTCCATGATTACCGACAAGGTATT
GTGCCGCCAGGACTTACTGAAAACGAACTTTGGAGAGCGAAATACATTTATGACTCTGCATTCCATCCAG
ACACTGGAGAAAAGATGATCCTGATTGGTCGCATGTCAGCTCAAGTCCCCATGAATATGACTATAACTGG
CTGTATGATGACATTTTACAGAACAACACCCGCTGTTCTCTTTTGGCAATGGATAAATCAGAGCTTCAAC
GCCGTAGTAAACTACACAAACAGATCCGGCGACGCTCCACTGACTGTCAACGAACTCGGAACTGCCTACG
TGTCCGCCACGACTGGGGCCGTCGCCACCGCCCTGGGACTTAATGCACTGACGAAGCATGTTAGCCCTCT
CATAGGCCGGTTCGTTCCGTTCGCGGCCGTAGCAGCCGCTAACTGTATCAACATACCTCTGATGAGACAG
AGGGAACTGAAGGTCGGAATCCCAGTGACCGATGAGAATGGCAATCGACTGGGCGAGAGTGCAAACGCAG
CTAAACAGGCGATAACGCAAGTGGTAGTTAGTAGGATATTGATGGCGGCTCCCGGAATGGCGATACCCCC
CTTCATTATGAACACCCTGGAGAAAAAGGCGTTTTTGAAACGCTTCCCATGGATGTCTGCGCCAATACAG
GTCGGGCTCGTAGGTTTCTGTTTGGTCTTTGCTACTCCTCTGTGTTGCGCACTCTTCCCCCAAAAAAGCA
GTATGTCAGTTACAAGCCTCGAGGCTGAGCTCCAAGCTAAAATTCAGGAGTCTCACCCTGAATTGCGACG
AGTTTACTTTAATAAGGGACTTTAAGCGGCCGCTACGTAAATTCCGCCCCCCCTAACGTTACTGGCCGAA
GCCGCTTGGAATAAGGCCGGTGTGCGTTTGTCTATATGTTATTTTCCACCATATTGCCGTCTTTTGGCAA
TGTGAGGGCCCGGAAACCTGGCCCTGTCTTCTTGACGAGCATTCCTAGGGGTCTTTCCCCTCTCGCCAAA
GGAATGCAAGGTCTGTTGAATGTCGTGAAGGAAGCAGTTCCTCTGGAAGCTTCTTGAAGACAAACAACGT
CTGTAGCGACCCTTTGCAGGCAGCGGAACCCCCCACCTGGCGACAGGTGCCTCTGCGGCCAAAAGCCACG
TGTATAAGATACACCTGCAAAGGCGGCACAACCCCAGTGCCACGTTGTGAGTTGGATAGTTGTGGAAAGA
GTCAAATGGCTCTCCTCAAGCGTATTCAACAAGGGGCTGAAGGATGCCCAGAAGGTACCCCATTGTATGG
GATCTGATCTGGGGCCTCGGTGCACATGCTTTACATGTGTTTAGTCGAGGTTAAAAAAACGTCTAGGCCC
CCCGAACCACGGGGACGTGGTTTTCCTTTGAAAAACACGATGATAATATGGCCACAACCATGGTTCCTTT
GTCTCAAGAAGAATCCACCCTCATTGAAAGAGCAACGGCTACAATCAACAGCATCCCCATCTCTGAAGAC
TACAGCGTCGCCAGCGCAGCTCTCTCTAGCGACGGCCGCATCTTCACTGGTGTCAATGTATATCATTTTA
CTGGGGGACCTTGTGCAGAACTCGTGGTGCTGGGCACTGCTGCTGCTGCGGCAGCTGGCAACCTGACTTG
TATCGTCGCGATCGGAAATGAGAACAGGGGCATCTTGAGCCCCTGCGGACGGTGCCGACAGGTGCTTCTC
GATCTGCATCCTGGGATCAAAGCCATAGTGAAGGACAGTGATGGACAGCCGACGGCAGTTGGGATTCGTG
AATTGCTGCCCTCTGGTTATGTGTGGGAGGGCTAAGTCGACGATAAAATAAAAGATTTTATTTAGTCTCC
AGAAAAAGGGGGGAATGAAAGACCCCACCTGTAGGTTTGGCAAGCTAGCTTAAGTAACGCCATTTTGCAA
GGCATGGAAAAATACATAACTGAGAATAGAGAAGTTCAGATCAAGGTCAGGAACAGATGGAACAGCTGAA
TATGGGCCAAACAGGATATCTGTGGTAAGCAGTTCCTGCCCCGGCTCAGGGCCAAGAACAGATGGAACAG
CTGAATATGGGCCAAACAGGATATCTGTGGTAAGCAGTTCCTGCCCCGGCTCAGGGCCAAGAACAGATGG
TCCCCAGATGCGGTCCAGCCCTCAGCAGTTTCTAGAGAACCATCAGATGTTTCCAGGGTGCCCCAAGGAC
CTGAAATGACCCTGTGCCTTATTTGAACTAACCAATCAGTTCGCTTCTCGCTTCTGTTCGCGCGCTTCTG
CTCCCCGAGCTCAATAAAAGAGCCCACAACCCCTCACTCGGGGCGCCAGTCCTCCGATTGACTGAGTCGC
CCGGGTACCCGTGTATCCAATAAACCCTCTTGCAGTTGCATCCGACTTGTGGTCTCGCTGTTCCTTGGGA
GGGTCTCCTCTGAGTGATTGACTACCCGTCAGCGGGGGTCTTTCACATGCAGCATGTATCAAAATTAATT
TGGTTTTTTTTCTTAAGTATTTACATTAAATGGCCATAGTTGCATTAATGAATCGGCCAACGCGCGGGGA
GAGGCGGTTTGCGTATTGGGCGCTCTTCCGCTTCCTCGCTCACTGACTCGCTGCGCTCGGTCGTTCGGCT
GCGGCGAGCGGTATCAGCTCACTCAAAGGCGGTAATACGGTTATCCACAGAATCAGGGGATAACGCAGGA
AAGAACATGTGAGCAAAAGGCCAGCAAAAGGCCAGGAACCGTAAAAAGGCCGCGTTGCTGGCGTTTTTCC
ATAGGCTCCGCCCCCCTGACGAGCATCACAAAAATCGACGCTCAAGTCAGAGGTGGCGAAACCCGACAGG
ACTATAAAGATACCAGGCGTTTCCCCCTGGAAGCTCCCTCGTGCGCTCTCCTGTTCCGACCCTGCCGCTT
ACCGGATACCTGTCCGCCTTTCTCCCTTCGGGAAGCGTGGCGCTTTCTCATAGCTCACGCTGTAGGTATC
TCAGTTCGGTGTAGGTCGTTCGCTCCAAGCTGGGCTGTGTGCACGAACCCCCCGTTCAGCCCGACCGCTG
CGCCTTATCCGGTAACTATCGTCTTGAGTCCAACCCGGTAAGACACGACTTATCGCCACTGGCAGCAGCC
ACTGGTAACAGGATTAGCAGAGCGAGGTATGTAGGCGGTGCTACAGAGTTCTTGAAGTGGTGGCCTAACT
ACGGCTACACTAGAAGAACAGTATTTGGTATCTGCGCTCTGCTGAAGCCAGTTACCTTCGGAAAAAGAGT
TGGTAGCTCTTGATCCGGCAAACAAACCACCGCTGGTAGCGGTGGTTTTTTTGTTTGCAAGCAGCAGATT
ACGCGCAGAAAAAAAGGATCTCAAGAAGATCCTTTGATCTTTTCTACGGGGTCTGACGCTCAGTGGAACG
AAAACTCACGTTAAGGGATTTTGGTCATGAGATTATCAAAAAGGATCTTCACCTAGATCCTTTTGCGGCC
GGCCGCAAATCAATCTAAAGTATATATGAGTAAACTTGGTCTGACAGTTACCAATGCTTAATCAGTGAGG
CACCTATCTCAGCGATCTGTCTATTTCGTTCATCCATAGTTGCCTGACTCCCCGTCGTGTAGATAACTAC
GATACGGGAGGGCTTACCATCTGGCCCCAGTGCTGCAATGATACCGCGAGACCCACGCTCACCGGCTCCA
GATTTATCAGCAATAAACCAGCCAGCCGGAAGGGCCGAGCGCAGAAGTGGTCCTGCAACTTTATCCGCCT
CCATCCAGTCTATTAATTGTTGCCGGGAAGCTAGAGTAAGTAGTTCGCCAGTTAATAGTTTGCGCAACGT
TGTTGCCATTGCTACAGGCATCGTGGTGTCACGCTCGTCGTTTGGTATGGCTTCATTCAGCTCCGGTTCC
CAACGATCAAGGCGAGTTACATGATCCCCCATGTTGTGCAAAAAAGCGGTTAGCTCCTTCGGTCCTCCGA
TCGTTGTCAGAAGTAAGTTGGCCGCAGTGTTATCACTCATGGTTATGGCAGCACTGCATAATTCTCTTAC
TGTCATGCCATCCGTAAGATGCTTTTCTGTGACTGGTGAGTACTCAACCAAGTCATTCTGAGAATAGTGT
ATGCGGCGACCGAGTTGCTCTTGCCCGGCGTCAATACGGGATAATACCGCGCCACATAGCAGAACTTTAA
AAGTGCTCATCATTGGAAAACGTTCTTCGGGGCGAAAACTCTCAAGGATCTTACCGCTGTTGAGATCCAG
TTCGATGTAACCCACTCGTGCACCCAACTGATCTTCAGCATCTTTTACTTTCACCAGCGTTTCTGGGTGA
GCAAAAACAGGAAGGCAAAATGCCGCAAAAAAGGGAATAAGGGCGACACGGAAATGTTGAATACTCATAC
TCTTCCTTTTTCAATATTATTGAAGCATTTATCAGGGTTATTGTCTCATGAGCGGATACATATTTGAATG
TATTT
