>Addgene plasmid #110634 | pMXs_FLAG-SFXN1 | depositor partial sequence | sequence record 208018 | Insert
ATGGACTACAAGGACCACGACGGTGACTACAAGGACCACGACATCGACTACAAGGACGACGACGACAAGG
GGCATGGCACCGGCAGCACCGGCAGCGAATTCATGAGCGGTGAACTGCCTCCAAACATAAATATTAAGGA
ACCACGATGGGATCAATCTACGTTCATCGGAAGGGCTAACCATTTCTTTACAGTGACAGACCCGAGGAAT
ATTTTGTTGACCAACGAGCAATTGGAGTCTGCAAGGAAAATCGTCCATGATTACCGACAAGGTATTGTGC
CGCCAGGACTTACTGAAAACGAACTTTGGAGAGCGAAATACATTTATGACTCTGCATTCCATCCAGACAC
TGGAGAAAAGATGATCCTGATTGGTCGCATGTCAGCTCAAGTCCCCATGAATATGACTATAACTGGCTGT
ATGATGACATTTTACAGAACAACACCCGCTGTTCTCTTTTGGCAATGGATAAATCAGAGCTTCAACGCCG
TAGTAAACTACACAAACAGATCCGGCGACGCTCCACTGACTGTCAACGAACTCGGAACTGCCTACGTGTC
CGCCACGACTGGGGCCGTCGCCACCGCCCTGGGACTTAATGCACTGACGAAGCATGTTAGCCCTCTCATA
GGCCGGTTCGTTCCGTTCGCGGCCGTAGCAGCCGCTAACTGTATCAACATACCTCTGATGAGACAGAGGG
AACTGAAGGTCGGAATCCCAGTGACCGATGAGAATGGCAATCGACTGGGCGAGAGTGCAAACGCAGCTAA
ACAGGCGATAACGCAAGTGGTAGTTAGTAGGATATTGATGGCGGCTCCCGGAATGGCGATACCCCCCTTC
ATTATGAACACCCTGGAGAAAAAGGCGTTTTTGAAACGCTTCCCATGGATGTCTGCGCCAATACAGGTCG
GGCTCGTAGGTTTCTGTTTGGTCTTTGCTACTCCTCTGTGTTGCGCACTCTTCCCCCAAAAAAGCAGTAT
GTCAGTTACAAGCCTCGAGGCTGAGCTCCAAGCTAAAATTCAGGAGTCTCACCCTGAATTGCGACGAGTT
TACTTTAATAAGGGACTTTAA
